>Addgene plasmid #43046 | I-CCAT | depositor partial sequence | sequence record 58311 | I-CCAT sequence 424 bps
CGTCTCCTGACCCCAGAGCAGGTCGTGGCGATCGCAAGCCACGACGGAGGAAAGCAAGCCTTGGAAACAG
TACAGAGGCTGTTGCCTGTGCTGTGCCAAGCGCACGGACTCACCCCAGAGCAGGTCGTGGCGATCGCAAG
CCACGACGGAGGAAAGCAAGCCTTGGAAACAGTACAGAGGCTGTTGCCTGTGCTGTGCCAAGCGCACGGC
CTCACCCCAGAGCAGGTCGTGGCAATCGCCTCCAACATTGGCGGGAAACAGGCACTCGAGACTGTCCAGC
GCCTGCTTCCCGTGCTGTGCCAAGCGCACGGATTAACCCCAGAGCAGGTCGTGGCCATTGCCTCGAATGG
AGGGGGCAAACAGGCGTTGGAAACCGTACAACGATTGCTGCCGGTGCTGTGCCAAGCGCACGGCTTAAGA
GACG
