>Addgene plasmid #43046 | I-CCAT | addgene partial sequence | sequence record 59913 | M13-F20 5'-TGTAAAACGACGGCCAGT-3'
CTATAGGGCGAATTGGGCCCTCTAGATGCATGCTCGAGCGGCCGCCAGTGTGATGGATATCTGCAGAATT
CGCCCTTATATAGATGCCGTCCTAGCGCGTCTCCTGACCCCAGAGCAGGTCGTGGCGATCGCAAGCCACG
ACGGAGGAAAGCAAGCCTTGGAAACAGTACAGAGGCTGTTGCCTGTGCTGTGCCAAGCGCACGGACTCAC
CCCAGAGCAGGTCGTGGCGATCGCAAGCCACGACGGAGGAAAGCAAGCCTTGGAAACAGTACAGAGGCTG
TTGCCTGTGCTGTGCCAAGCGCACGGCCTCACCCCAGAGCAGGTCGTGGCAATCGCCTCCAACATTGGCG
GGAAACAGGCACTCGAGACTGTCCAGCGCCTGCTTCCCGTGCTGTGCCAAGCGCACGGATTAACCCCAGA
GCAGGTCGTGGCCATTGCCTCGAATGGAGGGGGCAAACAGGCGTTGGAAACCGTACAACGATTGCTGCCG
GTGCTGTGCCAAGCGCACGGCTTAAGAGACGTGGGCACAGGAAAGATACTTAAGGGCGAATTCCAGCACA
CTGGCGGCCGTTACTAGTGGATCCGAGCTCGGTACCAAGCTTGATGCATAGCTTGAGTATTCTATAGTGT
CACCTAAATAGCTTGGCGTAATCATGGTCATAGCTGTTTCCTGTGTGAAATTGTTATCCGCTCACAATTC
CACACAACATACGAGCCGGAAGCATAAAGTGTAAAGCCTGGGGTGCCTAATGAGTGAGCTAACTCACATT
AATTGCGTTGCGCTCACTGCCCGCTTTCCAGTCGGGAAACCTGTCGTGCCAGCTGCATTAATGAATCGGC
CAAC
