[The description below was written by a language model from this plasmid's Addgene catalogue record.]
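Description:
I-CCAT is a bacterial cloning plasmid built on the commercial pCRII-TOPO backbone (about 3.97 kb without insert), into which a 424 bp synthetic fragment was placed by TOPO cloning. It is a high-copy plasmid maintained in E. coli and is selectable with both ampicillin and kanamycin, consistent with the dual resistance markers that pCRII-TOPO carries. The record lists T7 and M13 reverse as the sequencing primers, indicating that the insert sits in the standard TOPO cloning site flanked by those priming sites. No feature table is provided, so the exact arrangement of elements cannot be confirmed beyond what is generally known of this backbone.

The insert is described only by its name, I-CCAT, and as synthetic. The record does not state its composition or function directly. The plasmid was deposited in connection with a published TALEN genome-editing system for generating human stem cell-based disease models. In that context, the name and the small insert size suggest a pre-assembled block of TAL effector repeats recognising the four-base sequence CCAT, with the "I" prefix perhaps marking its position in an ordered assembly scheme. This reading is an inference rather than something stated in the catalogue fields. The plasmid has no recorded mammalian promoter, reporter or expression cassette, so it appears to be a storage and propagation vector for a modular DNA part, not an expression construct. Its likely use is as a source fragment to be excised or amplified and combined with companion modules when building custom TALEN arrays.
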