Addgene plasmid #43046: I-CCAT
Depositing lab: Chad Cowan & Kiran Musunuru. Depositing organization: Harvard University. Publication: A TALEN Genome-Editing System for Generating Human Stem Cell-Based Disease Models. Ding Q, Lee YK, Schaefer EA, Peters DT, Veres A, Kim K, Kuperwasser N, Motola DL, Meissner TB, Hendriks WT, Trevisan M, Gupta RM, Moisan A, Banks E, Friesen M, Schinzel RT, Xia F, Tang A, Xia Y, Figueroa E, Wann A, Ahfeldt T, Daheron L, Zhang F, Rubin LL, Peng LF, Chung RT, Musunuru K, Cowan CA. Cell Stem Cell. 2012 Dec 12. pii: S1934-5909(12)00645-5. doi: 10.1016/j.stem.2012.11.011. PubMed 23246482.
Backbone
  Vector backbone: pCRII-TOPO
  Backbone manufacturer: Invitrogen
  Backbone size w/o insert (bp): 3973
  Vector type: Bacterial Cloning
Growth in bacteria
  Bacterial resistance: Ampicillin and Kanamycin, 100 & 50 μg/mL
  Growth temperature: 37°C
  Growth strain: Top10
  Copy number: High Copy
Gene/Insert
  Gene/Insert name: I-CCAT
  Species: Synthetic
  Insert size (bp): 424
  Cloning method: TOPO Cloning
  Sequencing primers: 5′ T7; 3′ M13-rev
Terms and licenses: Academic/Nonprofit Terms; Industry Terms: Not Available to Industry
How to cite: I-CCAT was a gift from Chad Cowan & Kiran Musunuru (Addgene plasmid # 43046 ; http://n2t.net/addgene:43046 ; RRID:Addgene_43046)
